>Addgene plasmid #137083 | pAP3041 | addgene full sequence | sequence record 274800 | Addgene NGS Result
CGTGACCACATGGTCCTTCATGAGTATGTAAATGCTGCTGGGATTACAGGTGGCGGCGACTACAAAGATC
ACGACGGCGATTACAAGGACCATGACATAGATTACAAGGACGATGATGACAAGGTATCTAAAGGGGAAGA
ACTCATCAAGGAGAATATGCACATGAAGCTCTATATGGAAGGTACAGTAAACAATCACCACTTCAAATGC
ACTTCTGAAGGTGAAGGAAAGCCCTACGAGGGTACACAGACGATGAGAATTAAAGTCGTTGAGGGAGGCC
CGCTGCCCTTTGCTTTTGACATCCTTGCAACCTCATTTATGTATGGCAGCCGAACATTCATCAATCATAC
ACAGGGGATTCCAGATTTTTTCAAACAGTCCTTTCCGGAGGGCTTTACATGGGAGCGAGTAACGACCTAT
GAAGATGGGGGAGTTTTGACCGCCACGCAAGATACGTCACTCCAAGACGGCTGCCTGATTTACAATGTAA
AAATAAGAGGCGTTAATTTTCCGTCTAATGGCCCGGTAATGCAGAAAAAGACCCTGGGTTGGGAGGCCAA
CACGGAAATGCTTTATCCGGCAGACGGTGGCTTGGAGGGGCGCTCTGACATGGCACTGAAGTTGGTCGGC
GGAGGTCACCTTATTTGCAACTTCAAAACTACGTACCGCTCAAAGAAGCCAGCCAAAAACCTTAAAATGC
CCGGGGTTTATTATGTAGACCACCGCCTCGAACGGATCAAGGAAGCTGATAAAGAAACGTATGTAGAGCA
ACATGAAGTCGCAGTGGCAAGGTACTGTGATCTCCCCAGTAAGCTGGGGCACAAACTGAATGATCCTCTA
GAGTCGACCTGCAGGCATGCAAGCTTGGCGTAATCATGGTCATAGCTGTTTCCTGTGTGAAATTGTTATC
CGCTCACAATTCCACACAACATACGAGCCGGAAGCATAAAGTGTAAAGCCTGGGGTGCCTAATGAGTGAG
CTAACTCACATTAATTGCGTTGCGCTCACTGCCCGCTTTCCAGTCGGGAAACCTGTCGTGCCAGCTGCAT
TAATGAATCGGCCAACGCGCGGGGAGAGGCGGTTTGCGTATTGGGCGCTCTTCCGCTTCCTCGCTCACTG
ACTCGCTGCGCTCGGTCGTTCGGCTGCGGCGAGCGGTATCAGCTCACTCAAAGGCGGTAATACGGTTATC
CACAGAATCAGGGGATAACGCAGGAAAGAACATGTGAGCAAAAGGCCAGCAAAAGGCCAGGAACCGTAAA
AAGGCCGCGTTGCTGGCGTTTTTCCATAGGCTCCGCCCCCCTGACGAGCATCACAAAAATCGACGCTCAA
GTCAGAGGTGGCGAAACCCGACAGGACTATAAAGATACCAGGCGTTTCCCCCTGGAAGCTCCCTCGTGCG
CTCTCCTGTTCCGACCCTGCCGCTTACCGGATACCTGTCCGCCTTTCTCCCTTCGGGAAGCGTGGCGCTT
TCTCATAGCTCACGCTGTAGGTATCTCAGTTCGGTGTAGGTCGTTCGCTCCAAGCTGGGCTGTGTGCACG
AACCCCCCGTTCAGCCCGACCGCTGCGCCTTATCCGGTAACTATCGTCTTGAGTCCAACCCGGTAAGACA
CGACTTATCGCCACTGGCAGCAGCCACTGGTAACAGGATTAGCAGAGCGAGGTATGTAGGCGGTGCTACA
GAGTTCTTGAAGTGGTGGCCTAACTACGGCTACACTAGAAGAACAGTATTTGGTATCTGCGCTCTGCTGA
AGCCAGTTACCTTCGGAAAAAGAGTTGGTAGCTCTTGATCCGGCAAACAAACCACCGCTGGTAGCGGTGG
TTTTTTTGTTTGCAAGCAGCAGATTACGCGCAGAAAAAAAGGATCTCAAGAAGATCCTTTGATCTTTTCT
ACGGGGTCTGACGCTCAGTGGAACGAAAACTCACGTTAAGGGATTTTGGTCATGAGATTATCAAAAAGGA
TCTTCACCTAGATCCTTTTAAATTAAAAATGAAGTTTTAAATCAATCTAAAGTATATATGAGTAAACTTG
GTCTGACAGTTACCAATGCTTAATCAGTGAGGCACCTATCTCAGCGATCTGTCTATTTCGTTCATCCATA
GTTGCCTGACTCCCCGTCGTGTAGATAACTACGATACGGGAGGGCTTACCATCTGGCCCCAGTGCTGCAA
TGATACCGCGAGACCCACGCTCACCGGCTCCAGATTTATCAGCAATAAACCAGCCAGCCGGAAGGGCCGA
GCGCAGAAGTGGTCCTGCAACTTTATCCGCCTCCATCCAGTCTATTAATTGTTGCCGGGAAGCTAGAGTA
AGTAGTTCGCCAGTTAATAGTTTGCGCAACGTTGTTGCCATTGCTACAGGCATCGTGGTGTCACGCTCGT
CGTTTGGTATGGCTTCATTCAGCTCCGGTTCCCAACGATCAAGGCGAGTTACATGATCCCCCATGTTGTG
CAAAAAAGCGGTTAGCTCCTTCGGTCCTCCGATCGTTGTCAGAAGTAAGTTGGCCGCAGTGTTATCACTC
ATGGTTATGGCAGCACTGCATAATTCTCTTACTGTCATGCCATCCGTAAGATGCTTTTCTGTGACTGGTG
AGTACTCAACCAAGTCATTCTGAGAATAGTGTATGCGGCGACCGAGTTGCTCTTGCCCGGCGTCAATACG
GGATAATACCGCGCCACATAGCAGAACTTTAAAAGTGCTCATCATTGGAAAACGTTCTTCGGGGCGAAAA
CTCTCAAGGATCTTACCGCTGTTGAGATCCAGTTCGATGTAACCCACTCGTGCACCCAACTGATCTTCAG
CATCTTTTACTTTCACCAGCGTTTCTGGGTGAGCAAAAACAGGAAGGCAAAATGCCGCAAAAAAGGGAAT
AAGGGCGACACGGAAATGTTGAATACTCATACTCTTCCTTTTTCAATATTATTGAAGCATTTATCAGGGT
TATTGTCTCATGAGCGGATACATATTTGAATGTATTTAGAAAAATAAACAAATAGGGGTTCCGCGCACAT
TTCCCCGAAAAGTGCCACCTGACGTCTAAGAAACCATTATTATCATGACATTAACCTATAAAAATAGGCG
TATCACGAGGCCCTTTCGTCTCGCGCGTTTCGGTGATGACGGTGAAAACCTCTGACACATGCAGCTCCCG
GAGACGGTCACAGCTTGTCTGTAAGCGGATGCCGGGAGCAGACAAGCCCGTCAGGGCGCGTCAGCGGGTG
TTGGCGGGTGTCGGGGCTGGCTTAACTATGCGGCATCAGAGCAGATTGTACTGAGAGTGCACCATATGCG
GTGTGAAATACCGCACAGATGCGTAAGGAGAAAATACCGCATCAGGCGCCATTCGCCATTCAGGCTGCGC
AACTGTTGGGAAGGGCGATCGGTGCGGGCCTCTTCGCTATTACGCCAGCTGGCGAAAGGGGGATGTGCTG
CAAGGCGATTAAGTTGGGTAACGCCAGGGTTTTCCCAGTCACGACGTTGTAAAACGACGGCCAGTGAATT
CGAGCTCGGTACCCGGGGATC
Features (pLannotate 1.2.2; 15 found; start..end, strand, type, name):
      1..48      +  CDS            GFP11: 11th β-strand of superfolder GFP associates with GFP(1-10), consisting of the first 10 β-strands, to reconstitute fluorescent GFP (Cabantous et al., 2005; Kamiyama et al., 2016)
    100..123     +  CDS            FLAG: FLAG® epitope tag, followed by an enterokinase cleavage site
    124..831     +  CDS            rsTagRFP: rsTagRFP is a photoswitchable red fluorescent protein published in 2012, derived from Entacmaea quadricolor. It has high acid sensitivity.
    832..866     +  misc_feature   MCS (fragment): pUC18/19 multiple cloning site
    903..919     -  protein_bind   lac operator: The lac repressor binds to the lac operator to inhibit transcription in E. coli. This inhibition can be relieved by adding lactose or isopropyl-β-D-thiogalactopyranoside (IPTG). lac repressor encoded by lacI
    927..957     -  promoter       lac promoter: promoter for the E. coli lac operon
    972..993     -  protein_bind   CAP binding site: CAP binding activates transcription in the presence of cAMP. E. coli catabolite activator protein
   1006..1098    -  CDS            lacI (fragment): lac repressor; lacI; The lac repressor binds to the lac operator to inhibit transcription in E. coli. This inhibition can be relieved by adding lactose or isopropyl-β-D-thiogalactopyranoside (IPTG).
   1281..1869    -  rep_origin     ori: high-copy-number ColE1/pMB1/pBR322/pUC origin of replication
   2040..2900    -  CDS            AmpR: β-lactamase; bla; confers resistance to ampicillin, carbenicillin, and related antibiotics
   2901..3005    -  promoter       AmpR promoter: bla
   3100..3135    +  CDS            rop (fragment): Rop protein, which maintains plasmids at low copy number; rop
   3237..3336    +  misc_feature   bom (fragment): basis of mobility region from pBR322
   3342..3499    -  CDS            lacZα (fragment): LacZα fragment of β-galactosidase; lacZ fragment
   3496..1       +  misc_feature   MCS (fragment) (across the origin): pUC18/19 multiple cloning site
