[The description below was written by a language model from this plasmid's Addgene catalogue record and pLannotate feature annotations shown in this document.]
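Description:
pAP3041 is a pUC19-based, high-copy bacterial plasmid that serves as a PCR template rather than as an expression vector. It is maintained in E. coli through the ColE1/pUC origin and selected with ampicillin via the β-lactamase (AmpR) gene and its promoter. The remaining annotated backbone elements are typical pUC remnants: the lac promoter, operator and CAP binding site, fragments of lacZα and lacI, short rop and bom fragments, and the two halves of the pUC multiple cloning site that flank the insert.

The payload is an 831 bp tag cassette, GFP11::3xFlag::tagRFP, inserted into the cloning site by ligation-independent cloning. It begins with GFP11, the eleventh β-strand of superfolder GFP, which on its own is non-fluorescent but reconstitutes GFP fluorescence when it meets the complementary GFP(1-10) fragment. This is followed by a 3xFlag epitope for antibody detection or purification, and then the red fluorescent protein. The automated annotation marks only one FLAG unit and labels the fluorescent protein as rsTagRFP, a related photoswitchable derivative, whereas the catalogue entry names it tagRFP. No dedicated mammalian promoter or terminator is annotated around the cassette, and the lac promoter lies on the opposite strand downstream of the insert, consistent with the cassette not being meant for expression from this plasmid.

According to the record, the cassette is amplified by PCR to generate linear double-stranded donor DNA for genome engineering, allowing rapid tagging of human proteins with the combined split-GFP, epitope and red fluorescent reporter. The sequences that target the donor to a given gene are not part of this plasmid. The record does not say how they are added.
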