Addgene plasmid #137083: pAP3041
Purpose: Plasmid for PCR-generated donor DNA for rapid tagging of proteins with GFP11-3xFlag-tagRFP
Depositing lab: Geraldine Seydoux. Depositing organization: Johns Hopkins University and School of Medicine. Publication: Rapid Tagging of Human Proteins with Fluorescent Reporters by Genome Engineering using Double-Stranded DNA Donors. Paix A, Rasoloson D, Folkmann A, Seydoux G. Curr Protoc Mol Biol. 2019 Dec;129(1):e102. doi: 10.1002/cpmb.102. PubMed 31710422.
Backbone
  Vector backbone: pUC19
  Backbone size w/o insert (bp): 3168
  Vector type: Bacterial Expression ; PCR template for donor DNA
Growth in bacteria
  Bacterial resistance: Ampicillin, 100 μg/mL
  Growth temperature: 37°C
  Growth strain: DH5alpha
  Copy number: High Copy
Gene/Insert
  Gene/Insert name: GFP11::3xFlag::tagRFP (alt name: pAP3041-1)
  Species: H. sapiens (human)
  Insert size (bp): 831
  Cloning method: Ligation Independent Cloning
  Sequencing primers: 5′ n/a
Terms and licenses: Academic/Nonprofit Terms; Industry Terms: Not Available to Industry
How to cite: pAP3041 was a gift from Geraldine Seydoux (Addgene plasmid # 137083 ; http://n2t.net/addgene:137083 ; RRID:Addgene_137083)
