>Addgene plasmid #137083 | pAP3041 | depositor partial sequence | sequence record 264893 | insert sequence
CGGTACCCGGGGATCCGTGACCACATGGTCCTTCATGAGTATGTAAATGCTGCTGGGATTACAGGTGGCG
GCGACTACAAAGATCACGACGGCGATTACAAGGACCATGACATAGATTACAAGGACGATGATGACAAGGT
ATCTAAAGGGGAAGAACTCATCAAGGAGAATATGCACATGAAGCTCTATATGGAAGGTACAGTAAACAAT
CACCACTTCAAATGCACTTCTGAAGGTGAAGGAAAGCCCTACGAGGGTACACAGACGATGAGAATTAAAG
TCGTTGAGGGAGGCCCGCTGCCCTTTGCTTTTGACATCCTTGCAACCTCATTTATGTATGGCAGCCGAAC
ATTCATCAATCATACACAGGGGATTCCAGATTTTTTCAAACAGTCCTTTCCGGAGGGCTTTACATGGGAG
CGAGTAACGACCTATGAAGATGGGGGAGTTTTGACCGCCACGCAAGATACGTCACTCCAAGACGGCTGCC
TGATTTACAATGTAAAAATAAGAGGCGTTAATTTTCCGTCTAATGGCCCGGTAATGCAGAAAAAGACCCT
GGGTTGGGAGGCCAACACGGAAATGCTTTATCCGGCAGACGGTGGCTTGGAGGGGCGCTCTGACATGGCA
CTGAAGTTGGTCGGCGGAGGTCACCTTATTTGCAACTTCAAAACTACGTACCGCTCAAAGAAGCCAGCCA
AAAACCTTAAAATGCCCGGGGTTTATTATGTAGACCACCGCCTCGAACGGATCAAGGAAGCTGATAAAGA
AACGTATGTAGAGCAACATGAAGTCGCAGTGGCAAGGTACTGTGATCTCCCCAGTAAGCTGGGGCACAAA
CTGAATGATCCTCTAGAGTCG
